Addgene plasmid #172308: pIVTR(T7A)-NGN2 (SA Substitutions)
Purpose: In vitro transcription of NGN2 (Ser phosphosites substituted by Ala)
Depositing lab: Patrik Verstreken. Depositing organization: Vlaams Instituut voor Biotechnologie (VIB, vzw).
Backbone
  Vector backbone: pIVTR
  Backbone size w/o insert (bp): 2074
  Vector type: Other
Growth in bacteria
  Bacterial resistance: Ampicillin, 100 μg/mL
  Growth temperature: 37°C
  Growth strain: DH5alpha
  Copy number: High Copy
Gene/Insert
  Gene/Insert name: NGN2
  Species: H. sapiens (human)
  Insert size (bp): 819
  Mutation: S24A, S193A, S207A, S209A, S219A, S232A, S239A and S242A
  Promoter: T7 promoter A-initiating
  Cloning method: Gibson Cloning
Terms and licenses: Academic/Nonprofit Terms; Industry Terms: Not Available to Industry
How to cite: pIVTR(T7A)-NGN2 (SA Substitutions) was a gift from Patrik Verstreken (Addgene plasmid # 172308 ; http://n2t.net/addgene:172308 ; RRID:Addgene_172308)
