[The description below was written by a language model from this plasmid's Addgene catalogue record and pLannotate feature annotations shown in this document.]
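Description:
pIVTR(T7A)-NGN2 (SA Substitutions) is a compact bacterial plasmid of about 2.9 kb that serves as a template for in vitro transcription of a mutant human NGN2 (NEUROG2) mRNA. It is built on the small pIVTR backbone, which carries little beyond what is needed for propagation in E. coli: a high-copy ColE1/pUC-type origin of replication and the β-lactamase gene with its native promoter, which confers ampicillin resistance. No mammalian promoter, viral element or eukaryotic selection marker is annotated. This fits a construct meant to produce RNA in a test tube rather than to be expressed directly from the DNA in cells.

The payload is a single transcription unit on the strand opposite the resistance gene. An A-initiating variant of the bacteriophage T7 promoter, annotated only as a partial match to the standard T7 promoter, is followed by a remnant of a pUC-type multiple cloning site and then the roughly 0.8 kb NGN2 coding sequence, which was inserted by Gibson assembly. A fragment of the human β-globin polyadenylation/3′ region lies downstream and presumably acts as 3′ untranslated sequence for the transcript.

NGN2 is a basic helix-loop-helix transcription factor that binds E-box motifs and drives neuronal differentiation. In this version, eight serines (S24, S193, S207, S209, S219, S232, S239 and S242) are replaced by alanine, removing these phosphorylation sites to give a phospho-deficient protein. The stated purpose is in vitro transcription of this mutant. The record does not describe downstream applications, although synthetic NGN2 mRNA of this kind would typically be delivered to cells to study or induce neuronal differentiation.
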