Features (pLannotate 1.2.2; 7 found; start..end, strand, type, name):
    538..671     -  polyA_signal   β-globin poly(A) (fragment): human β-globin polyadenylation signal
    685..1500    -  CDS            NEUROG2: NGN2_HUMAN - Also known as ATOH4, BHLHA8, NGN2. Experimental evidence at protein level: Swiss-Prot protein existence level 1. Transcriptional regulator. Involved in neuronal differentiation. Activates transcription by binding to the E box (5'- CANNTG-3'). From Homo sapiens (Human).
   1514..1540    -  misc_feature   MCS (fragment): pUC18/19 multiple cloning site
   1588..1604    -  promoter       T7 promoter (fragment): promoter for bacteriophage T7 RNA polymerase
   1636..1740    +  promoter       AmpR promoter: bla
   1741..2601    +  CDS            AmpR: β-lactamase; bla; confers resistance to ampicillin, carbenicillin, and related antibiotics
   2772..474     +  rep_origin     ori (across the origin): high-copy-number ColE1/pMB1/pBR322/pUC origin of replication
>Addgene plasmid #172308 | pIVTR(T7A)-NGN2 (SA Substitutions) | addgene full sequence | sequence record 340455 | Addgene NGS Result
GGCTTCAGCAGAGCGCAGATACCAAATACTGTTCTTCTAGTGTAGCCGTAGTTAGGCCACCACTTCAAGA
ACTCTGTAGCACCGCCTACATACCTCGCTCTGCTAATCCTGTTACCAGTGGCTGCTGCCAGTGGCGATAA
GTCGTGTCTTACCGGGTTGGACTCAAGACGATAGTTACCGGATAAGGCGCAGCGGTCGGGCTGAACGGGG
GGTTCGTGCACACAGCCCAGCTTGGAGCGAACGACCTACACCGAACTGAGATACCTACAGCGTGAGCTAT
GAGAAAGCGCCACGCTTCCCGAAGGGAGAAAGGCGGACAGGTATCCGGTAAGCGGCAGGGTCGGAACAGG
AGAGCGCACGAGGGAGCTTCCAGGGGGAAACGCCTGGTATCTTTATAGTCCTGTCGGGTTTCGCCACCTC
TGACTTGAGCGTCGATTTTTGTGATGCTCGTCAGGGGGGCGGAGCCTATGGAAAAACGCCAGCAACGCGG
CCTTTTTACGGTTCCTGGCCTTTTGCTGGCCTTTTGCTCCCATGGTTTTGCAATGAAAATAAATGTTTTT
TATTAGGCAGAATCCAGATGCTCAAGGCCCTTCATAATATCCCCCAGTTTAGTAGTTGGACTTAGGGAAC
AAAGGAACCTTTAATAGAAATTGGACAGCAAGAAAGCGAGCAAGCTTAGCTCTAGATACAATCCCTGGCT
ATGGGGAGGTGAGGTGCATAGCGGTGCTTGTCGGGAGGTGGGGGCTGCCAATAGTCCATGTCTGACCCGG
CCGGAGCGGCGGGAGCTAAAGTGCAGCTGTAGGGAGCGGTGGAATTGGAGGACACGGAGGAGGACGGCGC
GGGAGCGTTGGTGCAACTCCACGTGGAGGCGGGAGCGGGAGCGTCTCCGCTGCTGCTCAGGGCGGCGCTG
GCTCCTCCCGGAGCCAGCAACACTGCCTCAGAAAAGAGCGCTCCCGGCAGTCCCCCTCCGCCGCCTCCGC
AGTGATCTGCCAGGCGCAGTGTCTCGGTGAGTGCCCAGATGTAGTTGTGGGCGAAGCGCAGGGTCTCGAT
CTTGGTGAGCTTGGCGTCCTCGGGGAACGTGGGGAGCACCTCGCGCAGCGCGTCCAGTGCCGCGTTGAGG
TTGTGCATGCGGTTTCGCTCGCGGTTGTTGGCCTTCAGTCTACGGGTCTTCTTGATGCGCTGCACCGTCT
CGGCCGTCTTGGCGCCTCGGGAGACGGCCCGCGCCCGGGAAGGGCGCCGTTTGCAATCGTGTACCAGACC
CAGCAGCCGTGCGGGCCGGCAGCCCTCCGCACCCGCAGCCACGCCGCCTCTCGCTCCCTGTCCGGCTTCA
GCCCCTCTCTGTCTACGCGCTCCGCCTGAAGCTCCAGGCTCCTCCTCCTCTTCTTCGTCGGCGCTGGATG
ACAGCGGGGTCAGGGCCGCCAAGGCGGGAGCGGCCGATCCGAGCAGCACTAACACGTCCTCTTCCTCCTT
CAACTCCAAGGTCTCGGATTTGACGAACATCTTAGTTGGCTCTGGATCCCCGGGTACCGAGCTCGAATTC
TGTTTGAGGTTGCTAGTGAACACAGTTGTGTCAGAAGCAAATGTCCTTATAGTGAGTCGTATTAGACGTC
AGGTGGCACTTTTCGGGGAAATGTGCGCGGAACCCCTATTTGTTTATTTTTCTAAATACATTCAAATATG
TATCCGCTCATGAGACAATAACCCTGATAAATGCTTCAATAATATTGAAAAAGGAAGAGTATGAGTATTC
AACATTTCCGTGTCGCCCTTATTCCCTTTTTTGCGGCATTTTGCCTTCCTGTTTTTGCTCACCCAGAAAC
GCTGGTGAAAGTAAAAGATGCTGAAGATCAGTTGGGTGCACGAGTGGGTTACATCGAACTGGATCTCAAC
AGCGGTAAGATCCTTGAGAGTTTTCGCCCCGAAGAACGTTTTCCAATGATGAGCACTTTTAAAGTTCTGC
TATGTGGCGCGGTATTATCCCGTATTGACGCCGGGCAAGAGCAACTCGGTCGCCGCATACACTATTCTCA
GAATGACTTGGTTGAGTACTCACCAGTCACAGAAAAGCATCTTACGGATGGCATGACAGTAAGAGAATTA
TGCAGTGCTGCCATAACCATGAGTGATAACACTGCGGCCAACTTACTTCTGACAACGATCGGAGGACCGA
AGGAGCTAACCGCTTTTTTGCACAACATGGGGGATCATGTAACTCGCCTTGATCGTTGGGAACCGGAGCT
GAATGAAGCCATACCAAACGACGAGCGTGACACCACGATGCCTGTAGCAATGGCAACAACGTTGCGCAAA
CTATTAACTGGCGAACTACTTACTCTAGCTTCCCGGCAACAATTAATAGACTGGATGGAGGCGGATAAAG
TTGCAGGACCACTTCTGCGCTCGGCCCTTCCGGCTGGCTGGTTTATTGCTGATAAATCTGGAGCCGGTGA
GCGTGGGTCTCGCGGTATCATTGCAGCACTGGGGCCAGATGGTAAGCCCTCCCGTATCGTAGTTATCTAC
ACGACGGGGAGTCAGGCAACTATGGATGAACGAAATAGACAGATCGCTGAGATAGGTGCCTCACTGATTA
AGCATTGGTAACTGTCAGACCAAGTTTACTCATATATACTTTAGATTGATTTAAAACTTCATTTTTAATT
TAAAAGGATCTAGGTGAAGATCCTTTTTGATAATCTCATGACCAAAATCCCTTAACGTGAGTTTTCGTTC
CACTGAGCGTCAGACCCCGTAGAAAAGATCAAAGGATCTTCTTGAGATCCTTTTTTTCTGCGCGTAATCT
GCTGCTTGCAAACAAAAAAACCACCGCTACCAGCGGTGGTTTGTTTGCCGGATCAAGAGCTACCAACTCT
TTTTCCGAAGGTAACT
